Addgene plasmid #73735: pMLS288
Purpose: SapTrap flexible linker N-terminal connector donor plasmid
Depositing lab: Erik Jorgensen. Depositing organization: University of Utah. Publication: SapTrap, a Toolkit for High-Throughput CRISPR/Cas9 Gene Modification in Caenorhabditis elegans. Schwartz ML, Jorgensen EM. Genetics. 2016 Feb 2. pii: genetics.115.184275. 10.1534/genetics.115.184275 PubMed 26837755.
Backbone
  Vector backbone: pDONR221
  Backbone manufacturer: Thermo Fisher
  Vector type: CRISPR
Growth in bacteria
  Bacterial resistance: Kanamycin, 50 μg/mL
  Growth temperature: 37°C
  Growth strain: Top10
  Copy number: High Copy
Gene/Insert
  Gene/Insert name: Flexible Linker
  Insert size (bp): 52
  Cloning method: Unknown
  Sequencing primers: 5′ M13 (-21) Forward; 3′ M13 Reverse
Terms and licenses: Academic/Nonprofit Terms; Industry Terms: Not Available to Industry
How to cite: pMLS288 was a gift from Erik Jorgensen (Addgene plasmid # 73735 ; http://n2t.net/addgene:73735 ; RRID:Addgene_73735)
