[The description below was written by a language model from this plasmid's Addgene catalogue record and pLannotate feature annotations shown in this document.]
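Description:
pMLS288 is a small (about 2.5 kb) bacterial donor plasmid from the SapTrap toolkit, a modular assembly system for building CRISPR/Cas9 gene-modification constructs for Caenorhabditis elegans. It is built on the pDONR221 backbone and is catalogued as a CRISPR-type vector, although it carries no nuclease or guide RNA features. Its role is to supply one standardized part to an assembly reaction. It is propagated in E. coli from a high-copy ColE1/pUC-type origin and selected with kanamycin through an aminoglycoside phosphotransferase (KanR) gene.

The payload is a 52 bp insert encoding a flexible linker, designated as the N-terminal connector module. In the SapTrap scheme, connector donors like this provide the short segment that joins a tag to the target gene's coding sequence in an assembled repair template, here spacing the two protein domains with a flexible peptide. The feature table does not annotate the linker itself, and the record does not state the cloning method or the flanking restriction sites used to release the part. The insert presumably lies in the gap between two pBluescript-type multiple cloning site fragments, which are bracketed by T7 and T3 promoters. These promoters, together with short lacZα and lacI fragments, appear to be remnants of the cloning history rather than functional expression elements. The rrnB T1 and T2 terminators upstream are standard pDONR features that insulate the insert region from read-through transcription. M13 forward and reverse priming sites are listed for verifying the insert by sequencing.
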