Features (pLannotate 1.2.2; 10 found; start..end, strand, type, name):
    121..213     +  CDS            lacI (fragment): lac repressor; lacI; The lac repressor binds to the lac operator to inhibit transcription in E. coli. This inhibition can be relieved by adding lactose or isopropyl-β-D-thiogalactopyranoside (IPTG).
    268..295     -  terminator     rrnB T2 terminator: transcription terminator T2 from the E. coli rrnB gene
    427..470     +  terminator     rrnB T1 terminator: Escherichia coli rrnB; transcription terminator T1 from the E. coli rrnB gene
    517..555     -  CDS            lacZα (fragment): LacZα fragment of β-galactosidase; lacZ fragment
    563..581     +  promoter       T7 promoter: promoter for bacteriophage T7 RNA polymerase
    590..653     -  misc_feature   MCS (fragment): pBluescript multiple cloning site
    704..749     -  misc_feature   MCS (fragment): pBluescript multiple cloning site
    762..780     -  promoter       T3 promoter: promoter for bacteriophage T3 RNA polymerase
    930..1739    +  CDS            KanR: aminoglycoside phosphotransferase; aph(3')-Ia; confers resistance to kanamycin in bacteria or G418 (Geneticin®) in eukaryotes
   1886..2474    +  rep_origin     ori: high-copy-number ColE1/pMB1/pBR322/pUC origin of replication
>Addgene plasmid #73735 | pMLS288 | depositor full sequence | sequence record 139596 | Full plasmid sequence
CTTTCCTGCGTTATCCCCTGATTCTGTGGATAACCGTATTACCGCCTTTGAGTGAGCTGATACCGCTCGC
CGCAGCCGAACGACCGAGCGCAGCGAGTCAGTGAGCGAGGAAGCGGAAGAGCGCCCAATACGCAAACCGC
CTCTCCCCGCGCGTTGGCCGATTCATTAATGCAGCTGGCACGACAGGTTTCCCGACTGGAAAGCGGGCAG
TGAGCGCAACGCAATTAATACGCGTACCGCTAGCCAGGAAGAGTTTGTAGAAACGCAAAAAGGCCATCCG
TCAGGATGGCCTTCTGCTTAGTTTGATGCCTGGCAGTTTATGGCGGGCGTCCTGCCCGCCACCCTCCGGG
CCGTTGCTTCACAACGTTCAAATCCGCTCCCGGCGGATTTGTCCTACTCAGGAGAGCGTTCACCGACAAA
CAACAGATAAAACGAAAGGCCCAGTCTTCCGACTGAGCCTTTCGTTTTATTTGATGCCTGGCAGTTCCCT
ACTCTCGCGTTAACGCTAGCATGGATGTTTTCCCAGTCACGACGTTGTAAAACGACGGCCAGTGAGCGCG
CGTAATACGACTCACTATAGGGCGAATTGGGTACCGGGCCCCCCCTCGAGGTCGACGGTATCGATAAGCT
TGATATCGAATTCCTGCAGCCCGCTCTTCGGGTGGCAGCGGAGGTACCGGCGGTAGTGGAGGCACGCGAA
GAGCGGGGGATCCACTAGTTCTAGAGCGGCCGCCACCGCGGTGGAGCTCCAGCTTTTGTTCCCTTTAGTG
AGGGTTAATTGCGCGCTTGGCGTAATCATGGTCATAGCTGTTTCCTGGCAGCTCTGGCCCGTGTCTCAAA
ATCTCTGATGTTACATTGCACAAGATAAAAATATATCATCATGAACAATAAAACTGTCTGCTTACATAAA
CAGTAATACAAGGGGTGTTATGAGCCATATTCAACGGGAAACGTCGAGGCCGCGATTAAATTCCAACATG
GATGCTGATTTATATGGGTATAAATGGGCTCGCGATAATGTCGGGCAATCAGGTGCGACAATCTATCGCT
TGTATGGGAAGCCCGATGCGCCAGAGTTGTTTCTGAAACATGGCAAAGGTAGCGTTGCCAATGATGTTAC
AGATGAGATGGTCAGACTAAACTGGCTGACGGAATTTATGCCTCTTCCGACCATCAAGCATTTTATCCGT
ACTCCTGATGATGCATGGTTACTCACCACTGCGATCCCCGGAAAAACAGCATTCCAGGTATTAGAAGAAT
ATCCTGATTCAGGTGAAAATATTGTTGATGCGCTGGCAGTGTTCCTGCGCCGGTTGCATTCGATTCCTGT
TTGTAATTGTCCTTTTAACAGCGATCGCGTATTTCGTCTCGCTCAGGCGCAATCACGAATGAATAACGGT
TTGGTTGATGCGAGTGATTTTGATGACGAGCGTAATGGCTGGCCTGTTGAACAAGTCTGGAAAGAAATGC
ATAAACTTTTGCCATTCTCACCGGATTCAGTCGTCACTCATGGTGATTTCTCACTTGATAACCTTATTTT
TGACGAGGGGAAATTAATAGGTTGTATTGATGTTGGACGAGTCGGAATCGCAGACCGATACCAGGATCTT
GCCATCCTATGGAACTGCCTCGGTGAGTTTTCTCCTTCATTACAGAAACGGCTTTTTCAAAAATATGGTA
TTGATAATCCTGATATGAATAAATTGCAGTTTCATTTGATGCTCGATGAGTTTTTCTAATCAGAATTGGT
TAATTGGTTGTAACACTGGCAGAGCATTACGCTGACTTGACGGGACGGCGCAAGCTCATGACCAAAATCC
CTTAACGTGAGTTACGCGTCGTTCCACTGAGCGTCAGACCCCGTAGAAAAGATCAAAGGATCTTCTTGAG
ATCCTTTTTTTCTGCGCGTAATCTGCTGCTTGCAAACAAAAAAACCACCGCTACCAGCGGTGGTTTGTTT
GCCGGATCAAGAGCTACCAACTCTTTTTCCGAAGGTAACTGGCTTCAGCAGAGCGCAGATACCAAATACT
GTTCTTCTAGTGTAGCCGTAGTTAGGCCACCACTTCAAGAACTCTGTAGCACCGCCTACATACCTCGCTC
TGCTAATCCTGTTACCAGTGGCTGCTGCCAGTGGCGATAAGTCGTGTCTTACCGGGTTGGACTCAAGACG
ATAGTTACCGGATAAGGCGCAGCGGTCGGGCTGAACGGGGGGTTCGTGCACACAGCCCAGCTTGGAGCGA
ACGACCTACACCGAACTGAGATACCTACAGCGTGAGCTATGAGAAAGCGCCACGCTTCCCGAAGGGAGAA
AGGCGGACAGGTATCCGGTAAGCGGCAGGGTCGGAACAGGAGAGCGCACGAGGGAGCTTCCAGGGGGAAA
CGCCTGGTATCTTTATAGTCCTGTCGGGTTTCGCCACCTCTGACTTGAGCGTCGATTTTTGTGATGCTCG
TCAGGGGGGCGGAGCCTATGGAAAAACGCCAGCAACGCGGCCTTTTTACGGTTCCTGGCCTTTTGCTGGC
CTTTTGCTCACATGTT
