>Addgene plasmid #73735 | pMLS288 | depositor partial sequence | sequence record 136621 | Flexible Linker Insert
GCTCTTCGGGTGGCAGCGGAGGTACCGGCGGTAGTGGAGGCACGCGAAGAGC
