>Addgene plasmid #73735 | pMLS288 | addgene partial sequence | sequence record 139594 | M13-F20 5'-TGTAAAACGACGGCCAGT-3'
GGGCGAATTGGGTACCGGGCCCCCCCTCGAGGTCGACGGTATCGATAAGCTTGATATCGAATTCCTGCAG
CCCGCTCTTCGGGTGGCAGCGGAGGTACCGGCGGTAGTGGAGGCACGCGAAGAGCGGGGGATCCACTAGT
TCTAGAGCGGCCGCCACCGCGGTGGAGCTCCAGCTTTTGTTCCCTTTAGTGAGGGTTAATTGCGCGCTTG
GCGTAATCATGGTCATAGCTGTTTCCTGGCAGCTCTGGCCCGTGTCTCAAAATCTCTGATGTTACATTGC
ACAAGATAAAAATATATCATCATGAACAATAAAACTGTCTGCTTACATAAACAGTAATACAAGGGGTGTT
ATGAGCCATATTCAACGGGAAACGTCGAGGCCGCGATTAAATTCCAACATGGATGCTGATTTATATGGGT
ATAAATGGGCTCGCGATAATGTCGGGCAATCAGGTGCGACAATCTATCGCTTGTATGGGAAGCCCGATGC
GCCAGAGTTGTTTCTGAAACATGGCAAAGGTAGCGTTGCCAATGATGTTACAGATGAGATGGTCAGACTA
AACTGGCTGACGGAATTTATGCCTCTTCCGACCATCAAGCATTTTATCCGTACTCCTGATGATGCATGGT
TACTCACCACTGCGATCCCCGGAAAAACAGCATTCCAGGTATTAGAAGAATATCCTGATTCAGGTGAAAA
TATTGTTGATGCGCTGGCAGTGTTCCTGCGCCGGTTGCATTCGATTCCTGTTTGTAATTGTCCTTTTAAC
AGCGATCGCGTATTTCGTCTCGCTCAGGCGCAATCACGAATGAATAACGGTTTGGTTGATGCGAGTGATT
TTGATGACGAGCGTAATGGCTGGCCTGTTGAACAAGTCTGGAAAGAAATGCATAAACTTTTGCCATTCTC
ACCGGATTCAGTCGTCACTCATGGTGATTTCTCACTTGATAACCTTATTTTTGACGAGGGGAAATTAATA
GGTTGTATTGATGTTGGACGAGTCGGAATCGCAGACCGATACCAGGAT
