>Addgene plasmid #73735 | pMLS288 | addgene partial sequence | sequence record 139595 | M13-Rev 5'-CAGGAAACAGCTATGACC-3'
TTAACCCTCACTAAAGGGAACAAAAGCTGGAGCTCCACCGCGGTGGCGGCCGCTCTAGAACTAGTGGATC
CCCCGCTCTTCGCGTGCCTCCACTACCGCCGGTACCTCCGCTGCCACCCGAAGAGCGGGCTGCAGGAATT
CGATATCAAGCTTATCGATACCGTCGACCTCGAGGGGGGGCCCGGTACCCAATTCGCCCTATAGTGAGTC
GTATTACGCGCGCTCACTGGCCGTCGTTTTACAACGTCGTGACTGGGAAAACATCCATGCTAGCGTTAAC
GCGAGAGTAGGGAACTGCCAGGCATCAAATAAAACGAAAGGCTCAGTCGGAAGACTGGGCCTTTCGTTTT
ATCTGTTGTTTGTCGGTGAACGCTCTCCTGAGTAGGACAAATCCGCCGGGAGCGGATTTGAACGTTGTGA
AGCAACGGCCCGGAGGGTGGCGGGCAGGACGCCCGCCATAAACTGCCAGGCATCAAACTAAGCAGAAGGC
CATCCTGACGGATGGCCTTTTTGCGTTTCTACAAACTCTTCCTGGCTAGCGGTACGCGTATTAATTGCGT
TGCGCTCACTGCCCGCTTTCCAGTCGGGAAACCTGTCGTGCCAGCTGCATTAATGAATCGGCCAACGCGC
GGGGAGAGGCGGTTTGCGTATTGGGCGCTCTTCCGCTTCCTCGCTCACTGACTCGCTGCGCTCGGTCGTT
CGGCTGCGGCGAGCGGTATCAGCTCACTCAAAGGCGGTAATACGGTTAT
